>Addgene plasmid #51486 | pET21a-alpha-synuclein | addgene full sequence | sequence record 139447 | Addgene NGS result
ATCCGGATTGGCGAATGGG
[124 nt withheld, positions 20-143]
C
[91 nt withheld, positions 145-235]
A
[49 nt withheld, positions 237-285]
CCTTTGACGTTGGAGTCCACGTTCTTT
[37 nt withheld, positions 313-349]
ACCCTATCTCGGTCTATTCTTTTGATTTATAAGGGATTTTGCCGATTTCGGCCTATTGGTTAAAAAATGA
GCTGATTTAACAAAAATTTAACGCGAATTTTAACAAAATATTAACGCTTACAATTTAGGTGGCACTTTTC
GGGGAAATGTGCGCGGAACCCCTATTTGTTTATTTTTCTAAATACATTCAAATATGTATCCGCTCATGAG
ACAATAACCCTGATAAATGCTTCAATAATATTGAAAAAGGAAGAGTATGAGTATTCAACATTTCCGTGTC
GCCCTTATTCCCTTTTTTGCGGCATTTTGCCTTCCTGTTTTTGCTCACCCAGAAACGCTGGTGAAAGTAA
AAGATGCTGAAGATCAGTTGGGTGCACGAGTGGGTTACATCGAACTGGATCTCAACAGCGGTAAGATCCT
TGAGAGTTTTCGCCCCGAAGAACGTTTTCCAATGATGAGCACTTTTAAAGTTCTGCTATGTGGCGCGGTA
TTATCCCGTATTGACGCCGGGCAAGAGCAACTCGGTCGCCGCATACACTATTCTCAGAATGACTTGGTTG
AGTACTCACCAGTCACAGAAAAGCATCTTACGGATGGCATGACAGTAAGAGAATTATGCAGTGCTGCCAT
AACCATGAGTGATAACACTGCGGCCAACTTACTTCTGACAACGATCGGAGGACCGAAGGAGCTAACCGCT
TTTTTGCACAACATGGGGGATCATGTAACTCGCCTTGATCGTTGGGAACCGGAGCTGAATGAAGCCATAC
CAAACGACGAGCGTGACACCACGATGCCTGCAGCAATGGCAACAACGTTGCGCAAACTATTAACTGGCGA
ACTACTTACTCTAGCTTCCCGGCAACAATTAATAGACTGGATGGAGGCGGATAAAGTTGCAGGACCACTT
CTGCGCTCGGCCCTTCCGGCTGGCTGGTTTATTGCTGATAAATCTGGAGCCGGTGAGCGTGGGTCTCGCG
GTATCATTGCAGCACTGGGGCCAGATGGTAAGCCCTCCCGTATCGTAGTTATCTACACGACGGGGAGTCA
GGCAACTATGGATGAACGAAATAGACAGATCGCTGAGATAGGTGCCTCACTGATTAAGCATTGGTAACTG
TCAGACCAAGTTTACTCATATATACTTTAGATTGATTTAAAACTTCATTTTTAATTTAAAAGGATCTAGG
TGAAGATCCTTTTTGATAATCTCATGACCAAAATCCCTTAACGTGAGTTTTCGTTCCACTGAGCGTCAGA
CCCCGTAGAAAAGATCAAAGGATCTTCTTGAGATCCTTTTTTTCTGCGCGTAATCTGCTGCTTGCAAACA
AAAAAACCACCGCTACCAGCGGTGGTTTGTTTGCCGGATCAAGAGCTACCAACTCTTTTTCCGAAGGTAA
CTGGCTTCAGCAGAGCGCAGATACCAAATACTGTCCTTCTAGTGTAGCCGTAGTTAGGCCACCACTTCAA
GAACTCTGTAGCACCGCCTACATACCTCGCTCTGCTAATCCTGTTACCAGTGGCTGCTGCCAGTGGCGAT
AAGTCGTGTCTTACCGGGTTGGACTCAAGACGATAGTTACCGGATAAGGCGCAGCGGTCGGGCTGAACGG
GGGGTTCGTGCACACAGCCCAGCTTGGAGCGAACGACCTACACCGAACTGAGATACCTACAGCGTGAGCT
ATGAGAAAGCGCCACGCTTCCCGAAGGGAGAAAGGCGGACAGGTATCCGGTAAGCGGCAGGGTCGGAACA
GGAGAGCGCACGAGGGAGCTTCCAGGGGGAAACGCCTGGTATCTTTATAGTCCTGTCGGGTTTCGCCACC
TCTGACTTGAGCGTCGATTTTTGTGATGCTCGTCAGGGGGGCGGAGCCTATGGAAAAACGCCAGCAACGC
GGCCTTTTTACGGTTCCTGGCCTTTTGCTGGCCTTTTGCTCACATGTTCTTTCCTGCGTTATCCCCTGAT
TCTGTGGATAACCGTATTACCGCCTTTGAGTGAGCTGATACCGCTCGCCGCAGCCGAACGACCGAGCGCA
GCGAGTCAGTGAGCGAGGAAGCGGAAGAGCGCCTGATGCGGTATTTTCTCCTTACGCATCTGTGCGGTAT
TTCACACCGCAATGGTGCACTCTCAGTACAATCTGCTCTGATGCCGCATAGTTAAGCCAGTATACACTCC
GCTATCGCTACGTGACTGGGTCATGGCTGCGCCCCGACACCCGCCAACACCCGCTGACGCGCCCTGACGG
GCTTGTCTGCTCCCGGCATCCGCTTACAGACAAGCTGTGACCGTCTCCGGGAGCTGCATGTGTCAGAGGT
TTTCACCGTCATCACCGAAACGCGCGAGGCAGCTGCGGTAAAGCTCATCAGCGTGGTCGTGAAGCGATTC
ACAGATGTCTGCCTGTTCATCCGCGTCCAGCTCGTTGAGTTTCTCCAGAAGCGTTAATGTCTGGCTTCTG
ATAAAGCGGGCCATGTTAAGGGCGGTTTTTTCCTGTTTGGTCACTGATGCCTCCGTGTAAGGGGGATTTC
TGTTCATGGGGGTAATGATACCGATGAAACGAGAGAGGATGCTCACGATACGGGTTACTGATGATGAACA
TGCCCGGTTACTGGAACGTTGTGAGGGTAAACAACTGGCGGTATGGATGCGGCGGGACCAGAGAAAAATC
ACTCAGGGTCAATGCCAGCGCTTCGTTAATACAGATGTAGGTGTTCCACAGGGTAGCCAGCAGCATCCTG
CGATGCAGATCCGGAACATAATGGTGCAGGGCGCTGACTTCCGCGTTTCCAGACTTTACGAAACACGGAA
ACCGAAGACCATTCATGTTGTTGCTCAGGTCGCAGACGTTTTGCAGCAGCAGTCGCTTCACGTTCGCTCG
CGTATCGGTGATTCATTCTGCTAACCAGTAAGGCAACCCCGCCAGCCTAGCCGGGTCCTCAACGACAGGA
GCACGATCATGCGCACCCGTGGGGCCGCCATGCCGGCGATAATGGCCTGCTTCTCGCCGAAACGTTTGGT
GGCGGGACCAGTGACGAAGGCTTGAGCGAGGGCGTGCAAGATTCCGAATACCGCAAGCGACAGGCCGATC
ATCGTCGCGCTCCAGCGAAAGCGGTCCTCGCCGAAAATGACCCAGAGCGCTGCCGGCACCTGTCCTACGA
GTTGCATGATAAAGAAGACAGTCATAAGTGCGGCGACGATAGTCATGCCCCGCGCCCACCGGAAGGAGCT
GACTGGGTTGAAGGCTCTCAAGGGCATCGGTCGAGATCCCGGTGCCTAATGAGTGAGCTAACTTACATTA
ATTGCGTTGCGCTCACTGCCCGCTTTCCAGTCGGGAAACCTGTCGTGCCAGCTGCATTAATGAATCGGCC
AACGCGCGGGGAGAGGCGGTTTGCGTATTGGGCGCCAGGGTGGTTTTTCTTTTCACCAGTGAGACGGGCA
ACAGCTGATTGCCCTTCACCGCCTGGCCCTGAGAGAGTTGCAGCAAGCGGTCCACGCTGGTTTGCCCCAG
CAGGCGAAAATCCTGTTTGATGGTGGTTAACGGCGGGATATAACATGAGCTGTCTTCGGTATCGTCGTAT
CCCACTACCGAGATATCCGCACCAACGCGCAGCCCGGACTCGGTAATGGCGCGCATTGCGCCCAGCGCCA
TCTGATCGTTGGCAACCAGCATCGCAGTGGGAACGATGCCCTCATTCAGCATTTGCATGGTTTGTTGAAA
ACCGGACATGGCACTCCAGTCGCCTTCCCGTTCCGCTATCGGCTGAATTTGATTGCGAGTGAGATATTTA
TGCCAGCCAGCCAGACGCAGACGCGCCGAGACAGAACTTAATGGGCCCGCTAACAGCGCGATTTGCTGGT
GACCCAATGCGACCAGATGCTCCACGCCCAGTCGCGTACCGTCTTCATGGGAGAAAATAATACTGTTGAT
GGGTGTCTGGTCAGAGACATCAAGAAATAACGCCGGAACATTAGTGCAGGCAGCTTCCACAGCAATGGCA
TCCTGGTCATCCAGCGGATAGTTAATGATCAGCCCACTGACGCGTTGCGCGAGAAGATTGTGCACCGCCG
CTTTACAGGCTTCGACGCCGCTTCGTTCTACCATCGACACCACCACGCTGGCACCCAGTTGATCGGCGCG
AGATTTAATCGCCGCGACAATTTGCGACGGCGCGTGCAGGGCCAGACTGGAGGTGGCAACGCCAATCAGC
AACGACTGTTTGCCCGCCAGTTGTTGTGCCACGCGGTTGGGAATGTAATTCAGCTCCGCCATCGCCGCTT
CCACTTTTTCCCGCGTTTTCGCAGAAACGTGGCTGGCCTGGTTCACCACGCGGGAAACGGTCTGATAAGA
GACACCGGCATACTCTGCGACATCGTATAACGTTACTGGTTTCACATTCACCACCCTGAATTGACTCTCT
TCCGGGCGCTATCATGCCATACCGCGAAAGGTTTTGCGCCATTCGATGGTGTCCGGGATCTCGACGCTCT
CCCTTATGCGACTCCTGCATTAGGAAGCAGCCCAGTAGTAGGTTGAGGCCGTTGAGCACCGCCGCCGCAA
GGAATGGTGCATGCAAGGAGATGGCGCCCAACAGTCCCCCGGCCACGGGGCCTGCCACCATACCCACGCC
GAAACAAGCGCTCATGAGCCCGAAGTGGCGAGCCCGATCTTCCCCATCGGTGATGTCGGCGATATAGGCG
CCAGCAACCGCACCTGTGGCGCCGGTGATGCCGGCCACGATGCGTCCGGCGTAGAGGATCGAGATCTCGA
TCCCGCGAAATTAATACGACTCACTATAGGGGAATTGTGAGCGGATAACAATTCCCCTCTAGAAATAATT
TTGTTTAACTTTAAGAAGGAGATATACATATGGATGTGTTTATGAAAGGTCTGAGCAAAGCGAAAGAAGG
CGTGGTGGCTGCGGCGGAAAAAACGAAACAGGGCGTGGCGGAAGCGGCCGGCAAAACGAAAGAA
[192 nt withheld, positions 5314-5505]
CTGGGTAAAAATGAAGAAGGCGCGCCGCAAGAAGGTATCCTGGAAGACATGCCGGTGGATCCGGACAACG
AAGCGTATGAAATGCCGTCGGAAGAAGGCTATCAAGACTATGAACCGGAAGCGTAAGCGGCCGCACTCGA
GCACCACCACCACCACCACTGAGATCCGGCTGCTAACAAAGCCCGAAAGGAAGCTGAGTTGGCTGCTGCC
ACCGCTGAGCAATAACTAGCATAACCCCTTGGGGCCTCTAAACGGGTCTTGAGGGGTTTTTTGCTGAAAG
GAGGAACTAT
Features (pLannotate 1.2.2; 19 found; start..end, strand, type, name):
     20..448     +  rep_origin     f1 ori (sequence partly withheld): f1 bacteriophage origin of replication; arrow indicates direction of (+) strand synthesis
    501..605     +  promoter       AmpR promoter: bla
    606..1466    +  CDS            AmpR: β-lactamase; bla; confers resistance to ampicillin, carbenicillin, and related antibiotics
   1637..2225    +  rep_origin     ori: high-copy-number ColE1/pMB1/pBR322/pUC origin of replication
   2411..2550    -  misc_feature   bom: basis of mobility region from pBR322
   2652..2843    -  CDS            rop: Rop protein, which maintains plasmids at low copy number; rop
   2860..3240    +  CDS            YPB1_ECOLX: Protein predicted: Swiss-Prot protein existence level 4. From Escherichia coli.
   3312..3603    -  CDS            TcR (fragment): tetracycline efflux protein; tet; confers resistance to tetracycline
   3618..3639    -  protein_bind   CAP binding site: CAP binding activates transcription in the presence of cAMP. E. coli catabolite activator protein
   3652..4734    -  CDS            lacI: lac repressor; lacI; The lac repressor binds to the lac operator to inhibit transcription in E. coli. This inhibition can be relieved by adding lactose or isopropyl-β-D-thiogalactopyranoside (IPTG).
   4735..4812    -  promoter       lacI promoter: lacI
   4820..5099    -  CDS            TcR (fragment): tetracycline efflux protein; tet; confers resistance to tetracycline
   5121..5139    +  promoter       T7 promoter: promoter for bacteriophage T7 RNA polymerase
   5140..5164    +  protein_bind   lac operator: The lac repressor binds to the lac operator to inhibit transcription in E. coli. This inhibition can be relieved by adding lactose or isopropyl-β-D-thiogalactopyranoside (IPTG). lac repressor encoded by lacI
   5179..5201    +  RBS            RBS: efficient ribosome binding site from bacteriophage T7 gene 10 (Olins and Rangwala, 1989)
   5209..5628    +  CDS            SNCA (sequence partly withheld): SYUA_HUMAN - Also known as NACP, PARK1. Experimental evidence at protein level: Swiss-Prot protein existence level 1. Neuronal protein that plays several roles in synaptic activity such as regulation of synaptic vesicle trafficking and subsequent neurotransmitter release. Participates as a monomer in synaptic vesicle exocytosis by enhancing vesicle priming, fusion and dilation of exocytotic fusion pores (PubMed:28288128, PubMed:30404828). Mechanistically, acts by increasing local Ca(2+) release from microdomains which is essential for the enhancement of ATP-induced exocytosis (PubMed:30404828)
   5647..5664    +  CDS            9xHis (fragment): 9xHis affinity tag
   5674..5723    +  CDS            SET1 (fragment): solubility-enhancement tag derived from T7 phage gene 10B
   5731..5778    +  terminator     T7 terminator: transcription terminator for bacteriophage T7 RNA polymerase
