[The description below was written by a language model from this plasmid's Addgene catalogue record and pLannotate feature annotations shown in this document.]
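Description:
pET21a-alpha-synuclein is a bacterial expression plasmid built on the Novagen pET21a backbone for inducible production of human alpha-synuclein (SNCA) in E. coli. The sequenced record is about 5.8 kb. It carries a pBR322-type ColE1 origin together with the bom mobility region and the rop gene, which keeps copy number low, consistent with the catalogue's low-copy designation. An f1 origin is also present, allowing single-stranded DNA production with helper phage. Selection is by ampicillin through the bla β-lactamase gene under its own promoter. The short tetracycline-resistance fragments and the small predicted E. coli ORF in the annotation appear to be remnants of the pBR322 lineage rather than functional markers.

The roughly 420 bp SNCA coding sequence, obtained by commercial gene synthesis, was cloned between the NdeI and NotI sites, both of which were retained. It lies downstream of a T7 promoter fused to a lac operator and the strong phage T7 gene 10 ribosome binding site, and a T7 terminator closes the transcription unit. The plasmid-encoded lacI supplies repressor that holds the T7lac promoter off until lactose or IPTG is added. Expression also requires a host providing T7 RNA polymerase, whereas a cloning strain such as DH5alpha serves only for propagation. A vector-derived His-tag sequence is annotated shortly after the insert, but the record does not state whether the insert ends in a stop codon, so it is unclear whether the protein is untagged or His-fused. The construct is suited to making recombinant alpha-synuclein, a neuronal synaptic protein linked to Parkinson's disease loci (PARK1/PARK4).
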