Addgene plasmid #51486: pET21a-alpha-synuclein
Purpose: Inducible expression of human alpha-synuclein in E.coli
Depositing lab: Michael J Fox Foundation MJFF. Depositing organization: Michael J Fox Foundation.
Backbone
  Vector backbone: pET21a
  Backbone manufacturer: Novagen
  Backbone size w/o insert (bp): 5443
  Vector type: Bacterial Expression
Growth in bacteria
  Bacterial resistance: Ampicillin, 100 μg/mL
  Growth temperature: 37°C
  Growth strain: DH5alpha
  Copy number: Low Copy
Gene/Insert
  Gene/Insert name: alpha-synuclein
  Species: H. sapiens (human)
  Insert size (bp): 420
  Entrez Gene: SNCA (a.k.a. NACP, PARK1, PARK4, PD1)
  Promoter: T7
  Cloning method: Restriction Enzyme; 5′ cloning site NdeI (not destroyed); 3′ cloning site NotI (not destroyed)
  Sequencing primers: 5′ T7; 3′ T7-Term
Terms and licenses: Academic/Nonprofit Terms; Industry Terms
Depositor comments: DNA synthesis and subcloning outsourced to Genscript.
How to cite: pET21a-alpha-synuclein was a gift from Michael J Fox Foundation MJFF (Addgene plasmid # 51486 ; http://n2t.net/addgene:51486 ; RRID:Addgene_51486)
