>Addgene plasmid #51486 | pET21a-alpha-synuclein | addgene partial sequence | sequence record 79510 | T7 5'-TAATACGACTCACTATAGGG-3'
ATAATTTTGTTTAACTTTAAGAAGGAGATATACATATGGATGTGTTTATGAAAGGTCTGAGCAAAGCGAA
AGAAGGCGTGGTGGCTGCGGCGGAAAAAACGAAACAGGGCGTGGCGGAAGCGGCCGGCAAAACGAAAGAA
[192 nt withheld, positions 141-332]
CTGGGTAAAAATGAAGAAGGCGCGCCGCAAGAAGGTATCCTGGAAGACATGCCGGTGGATCCGGACAACG
AAGCGTATGAAATGCCGTCGGAAGAAGGCTATCAAGACTATGAACCGGAAGCGTAAGCGGCCGCACTCGA
GCACCACCACCACCACCACTGAGATCCGGCTGCTAACAAAGCCCGAAAGGAAGCTGAGTTGGCTGCTGCC
ACCGCTGAGCAATAACTAGCATAACCCCTTGGGGCCTCTAAACGGGTCTTGAGGGGTTTTTTGCTGAAAG
GAGGAACTATATCCGGATTGGCGAATGGG
[124 nt withheld, positions 642-765]
C
[83 nt withheld, positions 767-849]
